Addgene plasmid #129289: pCMV 3xFLAG-LC3B Q116P G120
Purpose: Expresses 3xFLAG-tagged deconjugation-resistant LC3B in mammalian cells
Depositing lab: Robin Ketteler. Depositing organization: University College London. Publication: Human ATG4 autophagy proteases counteract attachment of ubiquitin-like LC3/GABARAP proteins to other cellular proteins. Agrotis A, von Chamier L, Oliver H, Kiso K, Singh T, Ketteler R. J Biol Chem. 2019 Jul 17. pii: AC119.009977. doi: 10.1074/jbc.AC119.009977. PubMed 31315929.
Backbone
  Vector backbone: pCMV-tripleFLAG-Gateway
  Backbone size w/o insert (bp): 4711
  Vector type: Mammalian Expression
Growth in bacteria
  Bacterial resistance: Ampicillin, 100 μg/mL
  Growth temperature: 37°C
  Growth strain: DH5alpha
  Copy number: High Copy
Gene/Insert
  Gene/Insert name: Microtubule-associated proteins 1A/1B light chain 3B
  Species: H. sapiens (human)
  Mutation: Changed Glutamine 116 to Proline. Deleted amino acids 121-125 (stop codon after G120).
  GenBank ID: NM_022818.4
  Entrez Gene: MAP1LC3B (a.k.a. ATG8F, LC3B, MAP1A/1BLC3, MAP1LC3B-a)
  Promoter: CMV
  Tag / fusion protein: 3xFLAG (N terminal on backbone)
  Cloning method: Gateway Cloning
  Sequencing primers: 5′ CMVF_pCDNA3; 3′ hGH-PA-R
Terms and licenses: Academic/Nonprofit Terms; Industry Terms: Not Available to Industry
How to cite: pCMV 3xFLAG-LC3B Q116P G120 was a gift from Robin Ketteler (Addgene plasmid # 129289 ; http://n2t.net/addgene:129289 ; RRID:Addgene_129289)
