[The description below was written by a language model from this plasmid's Addgene catalogue record and pLannotate feature annotations shown in this document.]
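Description:
pCMV 3xFLAG-LC3B Q116P G120 is a mammalian expression plasmid of about 5.1 kb, built by Gateway cloning into the pCMV-tripleFLAG-Gateway backbone. It is propagated in E. coli as a high-copy plasmid through a ColE1/pUC-type origin and selected with ampicillin via the β-lactamase gene. An f1 phage origin is also present, along with leftover cloning-vector elements (lac promoter/operator, lacI and lacZα fragments, a T7 promoter) that play no role in the mammalian expression unit. An SV40 enhancer/early promoter lies downstream of the expression cassette, but the feature table annotates no mammalian selection marker, so the plasmid appears suited mainly to transient transfection.

The expression cassette consists of the human cytomegalovirus immediate-early enhancer and promoter driving an N-terminal 3xFLAG epitope tag, which is read through the attB1 recombination site into the human MAP1LC3B (LC3B) coding sequence. This is followed by attB2 and the human growth hormone polyadenylation signal. The LC3B insert carries two changes. Residues 121–125 are removed by a stop codon placed after glycine 120, so the protein is made with its C-terminal glycine already exposed, the form normally generated by ATG4 processing and competent for conjugation. Glutamine 116 is also changed to proline, which according to the record renders the protein resistant to deconjugation. The tagged protein can therefore be conjugated without prior ATG4 cleavage but is not readily removed from its targets, and the 3xFLAG tag allows detection or immunoprecipitation. The associated study concerns how human ATG4 proteases counteract attachment of LC3/GABARAP proteins to other cellular proteins, a context in which this variant is useful for stabilising and examining LC3B conjugates in mammalian cells.
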