Features (pLannotate 1.2.2; 18 found; start..end, strand, type, name):
    259..638     +  enhancer       CMV enhancer: human cytomegalovirus immediate early enhancer
    640..839     +  promoter       CMV promoter: human cytomegalovirus (CMV) immediate early promoter
    879..944     +  CDS            3xFLAG: three tandem FLAG® epitope tags, followed by an enterokinase cleavage site
    948..972     +  protein_bind   attB1: mutant version of attB; recombination site for the Gateway® BP reaction BP Clonase™
    975..1334    +  CDS            LC3B: human LC3 protein; MAP1LC3B; Atg8 family member found on autophagosomes
   1339..1363    -  protein_bind   attB2: mutant version of attB; recombination site for the Gateway® BP reaction BP Clonase™
   1381..2003    +  polyA_signal   hGH poly(A) signal: human growth hormone polyadenylation signal
   2032..2361    +  promoter       SV40 promoter: SV40 enhancer and early promoter
   2404..2422    -  promoter       T7 promoter: promoter for bacteriophage T7 RNA polymerase
   2460..2476    -  protein_bind   lac operator: The lac repressor binds to the lac operator to inhibit transcription in E. coli. This inhibition can be relieved by adding lactose or isopropyl-β-D-thiogalactopyranoside (IPTG). lac repressor encoded by lacI
   2484..2514    -  promoter       lac promoter: promoter for the E. coli lac operon
   2529..2550    -  protein_bind   CAP binding site: CAP binding activates transcription in the presence of cAMP. E. coli catabolite activator protein
   2563..2655    -  CDS            lacI (fragment): lac repressor; lacI; The lac repressor binds to the lac operator to inhibit transcription in E. coli. This inhibition can be relieved by adding lactose or isopropyl-β-D-thiogalactopyranoside (IPTG).
   2838..3426    -  rep_origin     ori: high-copy-number ColE1/pMB1/pBR322/pUC origin of replication
   3597..4457    -  CDS            AmpR: β-lactamase; bla; confers resistance to ampicillin, carbenicillin, and related antibiotics
   4458..4562    -  promoter       AmpR promoter: bla
   4589..5017    +  rep_origin     f1 ori (sequence partly withheld): f1 bacteriophage origin of replication; arrow indicates direction of (+) strand synthesis
   5048..99      -  CDS            lacZα (fragment) (across the origin): LacZα fragment of β-galactosidase; lacZ fragment
>Addgene plasmid #129289 | pCMV 3xFLAG-LC3B Q116P G120 | addgene full sequence | sequence record 252996 | Addgene NGS Result
TATTACGCCAGCTGGCGAAAGGGGGATGTGCTGCAAGGCGATTAAGTTGGGTAACGCCAGGGTTTTCCCA
GTCACGACGTTGTAAAACGACGGCCAGTGCCAAGCTGATCTATACATTGAATCAATATTGGCAATTAGCC
ATATTAGTCATTGGTTATATAGCATAAATCAATATTGGCTATTGGCCATTGCATACGTTGTATCTATATC
ATAATATGTACATTTATATTGGCTCATGTCCAATATGACCGCCATGTTGACATTGATTATTGACTAGTTA
TTAATAGTAATCAATTACGGGGTCATTAGTTCATAGCCCATATATGGAGTTCCGCGTTACATAACTTACG
GTAAATGGCCCGCCTGGCTGACCGCCCAACGACCCCCGCCCATTGACGTCAATAATGACGTATGTTCCCA
TAGTAACGCCAATAGGGACTTTCCATTGACGTCAATGGGTGGAGTATTTACGGTAAACTGCCCACTTGGC
AGTACATCAAGTGTATCATATGCCAAGTCCGCCCCCTATTGACGTCAATGACGGTAAATGGCCCGCCTGG
CATTATGCCCAGTACATGACCTTACGGGACTTTCCTACTTGGCAGTACATCTACGTATTAGTCATCGCTA
TTACCATGGTGATGCGGTTTTGGCAGTACACCAATGGGCGTGGATAGCGGTTTGACTCACGGGGATTTCC
AAGTCTCCACCCCATTGACGTCAATGGGAGTTTGTTTTGGCACCAAAATCAACGGGACTTTCCAAAATGT
CGTAATAACCCCGCCCCGTTGACGCAAATGGGCGGTAGGCGTGTACGGTGGGAGGTCTATATAAGCAGAG
CTCGTTTAGTGAACCGTCAGAATTGATCTGGTACCATGGACTACAAAGACCATGACGGTGATTATAAAGA
TCATGACATCGATTACAAGGATGACGATGACAAGCTTACAAGTTTGTACAAAAAAGCAGGCTTAATGCCG
TCGGAGAAGACCTTCAAGCAGCGGCGCACCTTCGAACAAAGAGTAGAAGATGTCCGACTTATTCGAGAGC
AGCATCCAACCAAAATCCCGGTGATAATAGAACGATACAAGGGTGAGAAGCAGCTTCCTGTTCTGGATAA
AACAAAGTTCCTTGTACCTGACCATGTCAACATGAGTGAGCTCATCAAGATAATTAGAAGGCGCTTACAG
CTCAATGCTAATCAGGCCTTCTTCCTGTTGGTGAACGGACACAGCATGGTCAGCGTCTCCACACCAATCT
CAGAGGTGTATGAGAGTGAGAAAGATGAAGATGGATTCCTGTACATGGTCTATGCCTCCCCGGAGACGTT
CGGGTAATACCCAGCTTTCTTGTACAAAGTGGTGTGATCTAGAGGATCCCGGGTGGCATCCCTGTGACCC
CTCCCCAGTGCCTCTCCTGGCCCTGGAAGTTGCCACTCCAGTGCCCACCAGCCTTGTCCTAATAAAATTA
AGTTGCATCATTTTGTCTGACTAGGTGTCCTTCTATAATATTATGGGGTGGAGGGGGGTGGTATGGAGCA
AGGGGCAAGTTGGGAAGACAACCTGTAGGGCCTGCGGGGTCTATTGGGAACCAAGCTGGAGTGCAGTGGC
ACAATCTTGGCTCACTGCAATCTCCGCCTCCTGGGTTCAAGCGATTCTCCTGCCTCAGCCTCCCGAGTTG
TTGGGATTCCAGGCATGCATGACCAGGCTCAGCTAATTTTTGTTTTTTTGGTAGAGACGGGGTTTCACCA
TATTGGCCAGGCTGGTCTCCAACTCCTAATCTCAGGTGATCTACCCACCTTGGCCTCCCAAATTGCTGGG
ATTACAGGCGTGAACCACTGCTCCCTTCCCTGTCCTTCTGATTTTAAAATAACTATACCAGCAGGAGGAC
GTCCAGACACAGCATAGGCTACCTGGCCATGCCCAACCGGTGGGACATTTGAGTTGCTTGCTTGGCACTG
TCCTCTCATGCGTTGGGTCCACTCAGTAGATGCCTGTTGAATTGGGTACGCGGCCAGCTTGGCTGTGGAA
TGTGTGTCAGTTAGGGTGTGGAAAGTCCCCAGGCTCCCCAGCAGGCAGAAGTATGCAAAGCATGCATCTC
AATTAGTCAGCAACCAGGTGTGGAAAGTCCCCAGGCTCCCCAGCAGGCAGAAGTATGCAAAGCATGCATC
TCAATTAGTCAGCAACCATAGTCCCGCCCCTAACTCCGCCCATCCCGCCCCTAACTCCGCCCAGTTCCGC
CCATTCTCCGCCCCATGGCTGACTAATTTTTTTTATTTATGCAGAGGCCGAGGCCGCCTCGGCCTCTGAG
CTATTCCAGAAGTAGTGAGGAGGCTTTTTTGGAGGCCTAGGCTTTTGCAAAAAGCTCCTCGATCGAGGAA
CTGAAAAACCAGAAAGTTAATTCCCTATAGTGAGTCGTATTAAATTCGTAATCATGTCATAGCTGTTTCC
TGTGTGAAATTGTTATCCGCTCACAATTCCACACAACATACGAGCCGGAAGCATAAAGTGTAAAGCCTGG
GGTGCCTAATGAGCGAGCTAACTCACATTAATTGCGTTGCGCTCACTGCCCGCTTTCCAGTCGGGAAACC
TGTCGTGCCAGCTGCATTAATGAATCGGCCAACGCGCGGGGAGAGGCGGTTTGCGTATTGGGCGCTCTTC
CGCTTCCTCGCTCACTGACTCGCTGCGCTCGGTCGTTCGGCTGCGGCGAGCGGTATCAGCTCACTCAAAG
GCGGTAATACGGTTATCCACAGAATCAGGGGATAACGCAGGAAAGAACATGTGAGCAAAAGGCCAGCAAA
AGGCCAGGAACCGTAAAAAGGCCGCGTTGCTGGCGTTTTTCCATAGGCTCCGCCCCCCTGACGAGCATCA
CAAAAATCGACGCTCAAGTCAGAGGTGGCGAAACCCGACAGGACTATAAAGATACCAGGCGTTTCCCCCT
GGAAGCTCCCTCGTGCGCTCTCCTGTTCCGACCCTGCCGCTTACCGGATACCTGTCCGCCTTTCTCCCTT
CGGGAAGCGTGGCGCTTTCTCATAGCTCACGCTGTAGGTATCTCAGTTCGGTGTAGGTCGTTCGCTCCAA
GCTGGGCTGTGTGCACGAACCCCCCGTTCAGCCCGACCGCTGCGCCTTATCCGGTAACTATCGTCTTGAG
TCCAACCCGGTAAGACACGACTTATCGCCACTGGCAGCAGCCACTGGTAACAGGATTAGCAGAGCGAGGT
ATGTAGGCGGTGCTACAGAGTTCTTGAAGTGGTGGCCTAACTACGGCTACACTAGAAGAACAGTATTTGG
TATCTGCGCTCTGCTGAAGCCAGTTACCTTCGGAAAAAGAGTTGGTAGCTCTTGATCCGGCAAACAAACC
ACCGCTGGTAGCGGTGGTTTTTTTGTTTGCAAGCAGCAGATTACGCGCAGAAAAAAAGGATCTCAAGAAG
ATCCTTTGATCTTTTCTACGGGGTCTGACGCTCAGTGGAACGAAAACTCACGTTAAGGGATTTTGGTCAT
GAGATTATCAAAAAGGATCTTCACCTAGATCCTTTTAAATTAAAAATGAAGTTTTAAATCAATCTAAAGT
ATATATGAGTAAACTTGGTCTGACAGTTACCAATGCTTAATCAGTGAGGCACCTATCTCAGCGATCTGTC
TATTTCGTTCATCCATAGTTGCCTGACTCCCCGTCGTGTAGATAACTACGATACGGGAGGGCTTACCATC
TGGCCCCAGTGCTGCAATGATACCGCGAGACCCACGCTCACCGGCTCCAGATTTATCAGCAATAAACCAG
CCAGCCGGAAGGGCCGAGCGCAGAAGTGGTCCTGCAACTTTATCCGCCTCCATCCAGTCTATTAATTGTT
GCCGGGAAGCTAGAGTAAGTAGTTCGCCAGTTAATAGTTTGCGCAACGTTGTTGCCATTGCTACAGGCAT
CGTGGTGTCACGCTCGTCGTTTGGTATGGCTTCATTCAGCTCCGGTTCCCAACGATCAAGGCGAGTTACA
TGATCCCCCATGTTGTGCAAAAAAGCGGTTAGCTCCTTCGGTCCTCCGATCGTTGTCAGAAGTAAGTTGG
CCGCAGTGTTATCACTCATGGTTATGGCAGCACTGCATAATTCTCTTACTGTCATGCCATCCGTAAGATG
CTTTTCTGTGACTGGTGAGTACTCAACCAAGTCATTCTGAGAATAGTGTATGCGGCGACCGAGTTGCTCT
TGCCCGGCGTCAATACGGGATAATACCGCGCCACATAGCAGAACTTTAAAAGTGCTCATCATTGGAAAAC
GTTCTTCGGGGCGAAAACTCTCAAGGATCTTACCGCTGTTGAGATCCAGTTCGATGTAACCCACTCGTGC
ACCCAACTGATCTTCAGCATCTTTTACTTTCACCAGCGTTTCTGGGTGAGCAAAAACAGGAAGGCAAAAT
GCCGCAAAAAAGGGAATAAGGGCGACACGGAAATGTTGAATACTCATACTCTTCCTTTTTCAATATTATT
GAAGCATTTATCAGGGTTATTGTCTCATGAGCGGATACATATTTGAATGTATTTAGAAAAATAAACAAAT
AGGGGTTCCGCGCACATTTCCCCGAAAAGTGCCACCTG
[124 nt withheld, positions 4589-4712]
C
[91 nt withheld, positions 4714-4804]
A
[49 nt withheld, positions 4806-4854]
CCTTTGACGTTGGAGTCCACGTTCTTT
[37 nt withheld, positions 4882-4918]
ACCCTATCTCGGTCTATTCTTTTGATTTATAAGGGATTTTGCCGATTTCGGCCTATTGGTTAAAAAATGA
GCTGATTTAACAAAAATTTAACGCGAATTTTAACAAAATATTAACGCTTACAATTTCCATTCGCCATTCA
GGCTGCGCAACTGTTGGGAAGGGCGATCGGTGCGGGCCTCTTCGC
